LOCUS       Exported 7364 bp ds-DNA circular SYN 13-MAY-2021
DEFINITION  MoClo Level 1 luciferase reporter.
ACCESSION   .
VERSION     .
KEYWORDS    pEPYC1CB0133
SOURCE      synthetic DNA construct
  ORGANISM  synthetic DNA construct
REFERENCE   1 (bases 1 to 7364)
  AUTHORS   Cai YM, Kallam K, Tidd H, Gendarini G, Salzman A, Patron NJ
  TITLE     Rational design of minimal synthetic promoters for plants.
  JOURNAL   Nucleic Acids Res. 2020 Aug 28. pii: 5897334. doi:
            10.1093/nar/gkaa682.
  PUBMED    32856047
REFERENCE   2 (bases 1 to 7364)
  AUTHORS   .
  TITLE     Direct Submission
  JOURNAL   Exported May 13, 2021 from SnapGene Server 1.1.58
            http://www.snapgene.com
FEATURES             Location/Qualifiers
     source          1..7364
                     /organism="synthetic DNA construct"
                     /mol_type="other DNA"
     misc_feature    42..66
                     /label=RB T-DNA repeat
                     /note="right border repeat from nopaline C58 T-DNA"
     CDS             complement(222..1370)
                     /codon_start=1
                     /product="trans-acting replication protein that binds to
                     and activates oriV"
                     /label=trfA
                     /translation="MNRTFDRKAYRQELIDAGFSAEDAETIASRTVMRAPRETFQSVGS
                     MVQQATAKIERDSVQLAPPALPAPSAAVERSRRLEQEAAGLAKSMTIDTRGTMTTKKRK
                     TAGEDLAKQVSEAKQAALLKHTKQQIKEMQLSLFDIAPWPDTMRAMPNDTARSALFTTR
                     NKKIPREALQNKVIFHVNKDVKITYTGVELRADDDELVWQQVLEYAKRTPIGEPITFTF
                     YELCQDLGWSINGRYYTKAEECLSRLQATAMGFTSDRVGHLESVSLLHRFRVLDRGKKT
                     SRCQVLIDEEIVVLFAGDHYTKFIWEKYRKLSPTARRMFDYFSSHREPYPLKLETFRLM
                     CGSDSTRVKKWREQVGEACEELRGSGLVEHAWVNDDLVHCKR"
     rep_origin      complement(1706..2294)
                     /direction=LEFT
                     /label=ori
                     /note="high-copy-number ColE1/pMB1/pBR322/pUC origin of
                     replication"
     primer_bind     complement(1786..1805)
                     /label=pBR322ori-F
                     /note="pBR322 origin, forward primer"
     CDS             complement(2465..3325)
                     /codon_start=1
                     /gene="bla"
                     /product="beta-lactamase"
                     /label=AmpR
                     /note="confers resistance to ampicillin, carbenicillin, and
                     related antibiotics"
                     /translation="MSIQHFRVALIPFFAAFCLPVFAHPETLVKVKDAEDQLGARVGYI
                     ELDLNSGKILESFRPEERFPMMSTFKVLLCGAVLSRIDAGQEQLGRRIHYSQNDLVEYS
                     PVTEKHLTDGMTVRELCSAAITMSDNTAANLLLTTIGGPKELTAFLHNMGDHVTRLDRW
                     EPELNEAIPNDERDTTMPVAMATTLRKLLTGELLTLASRQQLIDWMEADKVAGPLLRSA
                     LPAGWFIADKSGAGERGSRGIIAALGPDGKPSRIVVIYTTGSQATMDERNRQIAEIGAS
                     LIKHW"
     primer_bind     3088..3107
                     /label=Amp-R
                     /note="Ampicillin resistance gene, reverse primer"
     promoter        complement(3326..3430)
                     /gene="bla"
                     /label=AmpR promoter
     rep_origin      3517..4148
                     /label=oriV
                     /note="incP origin of replication"
     misc_feature    4240..4264
                     /label=LB T-DNA repeat
                     /note="left border repeat from nopaline C58 T-DNA"
     misc_feature    4846..4901
                     /label=TMV Omega
                     /note="translational enhancer from the tobacco mosaic virus
                     5'-leader sequence (Gallie et al., 1988)"
     CDS             4903..6552
                     /codon_start=1
                     /gene="luc+"
                     /product="firefly luciferase"
                     /label=luciferase
                     /note="enhanced luc+ version of the luciferase gene"
                     /translation="MEDAKNIKKGPAPFYPLEDGTAGEQLHKAMKRYALVPGTIAFTDA
                     HIEVDITYAEYFEMSVRLAEAMKRYGLNTNHRIVVCSENSLQFFMPVLGALFIGVAVAP
                     ANDIYNERELLNSMGISQPTVVFVSKKGLQKILNVQKKLPIIQKIIIMDSKTDYQGFQS
                     MYTFVTSHLPPGFNEYDFVPESFDRDKTIALIMNSSGSTGLPKGVALPHRTACVRFSHA
                     RDPIFGNQIIPDTAILSVVPFHHGFGMFTTLGYLICGFRVVLMYRFEEELFLRSLQDYK
                     IQSALLVPTLFSFFAKSTLIDKYDLSNLHEIASGGAPLSKEVGEAVAKRFHLPGIRQGY
                     GLTETTSAILITPEGDDKPGAVGKVVPFFEAKVVDLDTGKTLGVNQRGELCVRGPMIMS
                     GYVNNPEATNALIDKDGWLHSGDIAYWDEDEHFFIVDRLKSLIKYKGYQVAPAELESIL
                     LQHPNIFDAGVAGLPDDDAGELPAAVVVLEHGKTMTEKEIVDYVASQVTTAKKLRGGVV
                     FVDEVPKGLTGKLDARKIREILIKAKKGGKIAV"
     primer_bind     complement(4969..4987)
                     /label=LucNrev
                     /note="Firefly luciferase, reverse primer"
     CDS             6616..6639
                     /codon_start=1
                     /product="FLAG(R) epitope tag, followed by an enterokinase
                     cleavage site"
                     /label=FLAG
                     /translation="DYKDDDDK"
     terminator      6650..7357
                     /label=OCS terminator
                     /note="octopine synthase terminator"
ORIGIN
        1 gcaattgtct tctgcacgaa gtggtttaaa ctatcagtgt ttgacaggat atattggcgg
       61 gtaaacctaa gagaaaagag cgtttattag aataatcgga tatttaaaag ggcgtgaaaa
      121 ggtttatccg ttcgtccatt tgtatgtgca tgccaaccac agggttcccc agatcaggcg
      181 ctggctgctg aacccccagc cggaactgac cccacaaggc cctagcgttt gcaatgcacc
      241 aggtcatcat tgacccaggc gtgttccacc aggccgctgc ctcgcaactc ttcgcaggct
      301 tcgccgacct gctcgcgcca cttcttcacg cgggtggaat ccgatccgca catgaggcgg
      361 aaggtttcca gcttgagcgg gtacggctcc cggtgcgagc tgaaatagtc gaacatccgt
      421 cgggccgtcg gcgacagctt gcggtacttc tcccatatga atttcgtgta gtggtcgcca
      481 gcaaacagca cgacgatttc ctcgtcgatc aggacctggc aacgggacgt tttcttgcca
      541 cggtccagga cgcggaagcg gtgcagcagc gacaccgatt ccaggtgccc aacgcggtcg
      601 gacgtgaagc ccatcgccgt cgcctgtagg cgcgacaggc attcctcggc cttcgtgtaa
      661 taccggccat tgatcgacca gcccaggtcc tggcaaagct cgtagaacgt gaaggtgatc
      721 ggctcgccga taggggtgcg cttcgcgtac tccaacacct gctgccacac cagttcgtca
      781 tcgtcggccc gcagctcgac gccggtgtag gtgatcttca cgtccttgtt gacgtggaaa
      841 atgaccttgt tttgcagcgc ctcgcgcggg attttcttgt tgcgcgtggt gaacagggca
      901 gagcgggccg tgtcgtttgg catcgctcgc atcgtgtccg gccacggcgc aatatcgaac
      961 aaggaaagct gcatttcctt gatctgctgc ttcgtgtgtt tcagcaacgc ggcctgcttg
     1021 gcctcgctga cctgttttgc caggtcctcg ccggcggttt ttcgcttctt ggtcgtcata
     1081 gttcctcgcg tgtcgatggt catcgacttc gccaaacctg ccgcctcctg ttcaagacga
     1141 cgcgaacgct ccacggcggc cgatggcgcg ggcagggcag ggggagccag ttgcacgctg
     1201 tcgcgctcga tcttggccgt agcttgctgg accatcgagc cgacggactg gaaggtttcg
     1261 cggggcgcac gcatgacggt gcggcttgcg atggtttcgg catcctcggc ggaaaacccc
     1321 gcgtcgatca gttcttgcct gtatgccttc cggtcaaacg tccgattcat tcaccctcct
     1381 tgcgggattg ccccgactca cgccggggca atgtgccctt attcctgatt tgacccgcct
     1441 ggtgccttgg tgtccagata atccacctta tcggcaatga agtcggtccc gtagaccgtc
     1501 tggccgtcct tctcgtactt ggtattccga atcttgccct gcacgaatac cagcgacccc
     1561 ttgcccaaat acttgccgtg ggcctcggcc tgagagccaa aacacttgat gcggaagaag
     1621 tcggtgcgct cctgcttgtc gccggcatcg ttgcgccaca tctaggatct gccaggaacc
     1681 gtaaaaaggc cgcgttgctg gcgtttttcc ataggctccg cccccctgac gagcatcaca
     1741 aaaatcgacg ctcaagtcag aggtggcgaa acccgacagg actataaaga taccaggcgt
     1801 ttccccctgg aagctccctc gtgcgctctc ctgttccgac cctgccgctt accggatacc
     1861 tgtccgcctt tctcccttcg ggaagcgtgg cgctttctca tagctcacgc tgtaggtatc
     1921 tcagttcggt gtaggtcgtt cgctccaagc tgggctgtgt gcacgaaccc cccgttcagc
     1981 ccgaccgctg cgccttatcc ggtaactatc gtcttgagtc caacccggta agacacgact
     2041 tatcgccact ggcagcagcc actggtaaca ggattagcag agcgaggtat gtaggcggtg
     2101 ctacagagtt cttgaagtgg tggcctaact acggctacac tagaagaaca gtatttggta
     2161 tctgcgctct gctgaagcca gttaccttcg gaaaaagagt tggtagctct tgatccggca
     2221 aacaaaccac cgctggtagc ggtggttttt ttgtttgcaa gcagcagatt acgcgcagaa
     2281 aaaaaggatc tcaagaagat cctttgatct tttctacggg gtctgacgct cagtggaacg
     2341 aaaactcacg ttaagggatt ttggtcatga gattatcaaa aaggatcttc acctagatcc
     2401 ttttaaatta aaaatgaagt tttaaatcaa tctaaagtat atatgagtaa acttggtctg
     2461 acagttacca atgcttaatc agtgaggcac ctatctcagc gatctgtcta tttcgttcat
     2521 ccatagttgc ctgactcccc gtcgtgtaga taactacgat acgggagggc ttaccatctg
     2581 gccccagtgc tgcaatgata ccgcgagaac cacgctcacc ggctccagat ttatcagcaa
     2641 taaaccagcc agccggaagg gccgagcgca gaagtggtcc tgcaacttta tccgcctcca
     2701 tccagtctat taattgttgc cgggaagcta gagtaagtag ttcgccagtt aatagtttgc
     2761 gcaacgttgt tgccattgct acaggcatcg tggtgtcacg ctcgtcgttt ggtatggctt
     2821 cattcagctc cggttcccaa cgatcaaggc gagttacatg atcccccatg ttgtgcaaaa
     2881 aagcggttag ctccttcggt cctccgatcg ttgtcagaag taagttggcc gcagtgttat
     2941 cactcatggt tatggcagca ctgcataatt ctcttactgt catgccatcc gtaagatgct
     3001 tttctgtgac tggtgagtac tcaaccaagt cattctgaga atagtgtatg cggcgaccga
     3061 gttgctcttg cccggcgtca atacgggata ataccgcgcc acatagcaga actttaaaag
     3121 tgctcatcat tggaaaacgt tcttcggggc gaaaactctc aaggatctta ccgctgttga
     3181 gatccagttc gatgtaaccc actcgtgcac ccaactgatc ttcagcatct tttactttca
     3241 ccagcgtttc tgggtgagca aaaacaggaa ggcaaaatgc cgcaaaaaag ggaataaggg
     3301 cgacacggaa atgttgaata ctcatactct tcctttttca atattattga agcatttatc
     3361 aaggttattg tctcatgagc ggatacatat ttgaatgtat ttagaaaaat aaacaaatag
     3421 gggttccgcg cacgaattgg ccagcgctgc catttttggg gtgaggccgt tcgcggccga
     3481 ggggcgcagc ccctgggggg atgggaggcc cgcgttagcg ggccgggagg gttcgagaag
     3541 ggggggcacc ccccttcggc gtgcgcggtc acgcgcacag ggcgcagccc tggttaaaaa
     3601 caaggtttat aaatattggt ttaaaagcag gttaaaagac aggttagcgg tggccgaaaa
     3661 acgggcggaa acccttgcaa atgctggatt ttctgcctgt ggacagcccc tcaaatgtca
     3721 ataggtgcgc ccctcatctg tcagcactct gcccctcaag tgtcaaggat cgcgcccctc
     3781 atctgtcagt agtcgcgccc ctcaagtgtc aataccgcag ggcacttatc cccaggcttg
     3841 tccacatcat ctgtgggaaa ctcgcgtaaa atcaggcgtt ttcgccgatt tgcgaggctg
     3901 gccagctcca cgtcgccggc cgaaatcgag cctgcccctc atctgtcaac gccgcgccgg
     3961 gtgagtcggc ccctcaagtg tcaacgtccg cccctcatct gtcagtgagg gccaagtttt
     4021 ccgcgaggta tccacaacgc cggcggccgc ggtgtctcgc acacggcttc gacggcgttt
     4081 ctggcgcgtt tgcagggcca tagacggccg ccagcccagc ggcgagggca accagcccgg
     4141 tgagcgtcgc aaaggagatc ctgatctgac tgatgggctg cctgtatcga gtggtgattt
     4201 tgtgccgagc tgccggtcgg ggagctgttg gctggctggt ggcaggatat attgtggtgt
     4261 aaacaaattg acgcttagac aacttaataa cacattgcgg acgtttttaa tgtactgggg
     4321 tggatgcagt gggccccact ctgtgaagac aatgccgaat tcggatccgg agtggaagat
     4381 tcagaaaatc tccatcaaca aataatccaa gtaaggatta atggattgat caacatcctt
     4441 accgctatgg gtaagattga tgaaaagtca aaaacaaaaa tcaattatgc acaccagcat
     4501 gtgttgatca ccagctattg tgggacacca atttcgtcca cagacatcaa catcttatcg
     4561 tcctttgaag ataagataat aatgttgaag ataagagtgg gagccaccac taaaacattg
     4621 ctttgtcaaa agctaaaaaa gatgatgccc gacagccact tgtgtgaagc atgtgaagcc
     4681 ggtccctcca ctaagaaaat tagtgaagca tcttccagtg gtccctccac tcacagctca
     4741 atcagtgagc aacaggacga aggaaatgac gtaagccatg acgtctaatc ccacaagaat
     4801 ttccttatat aaggaacaca aatcagaagg tactgtattt ttacaacaat taccaacaac
     4861 aacaaacaac aaacaacatt acaattacta tttacaatta caatggagga cgccaaaaac
     4921 ataaagaaag gcccggcgcc attctatccg ctggaagatg gaaccgctgg agagcaactg
     4981 cataaggcta tgaagagata cgccctggtt cctggaacaa ttgcttttac agatgcacat
     5041 atcgaggtgg acatcactta cgctgagtac ttcgaaatgt ccgttcggtt ggcagaagct
     5101 atgaaacgat atgggctgaa tacaaatcac agaatcgtcg tatgcagtga aaactctctt
     5161 caattcttta tgccggtgtt gggcgcgtta tttatcggag ttgcagttgc gcccgcgaac
     5221 gacatttata atgaacgtga attgctcaac agtatgggca tttcgcagcc taccgtggtg
     5281 ttcgtttcca aaaaggggtt gcaaaaaatt ttgaacgtgc aaaaaaagct cccaatcatc
     5341 caaaaaatta ttatcatgga ttctaaaacg gattaccagg gatttcagtc gatgtacacg
     5401 ttcgtcacat ctcatctacc tcccggtttt aatgaatacg attttgtgcc agagtccttc
     5461 gatagggaca agacaattgc actgatcatg aactcctctg gatctactgg tctgcctaaa
     5521 ggtgtcgctc tgcctcatag aactgcctgc gtgagattct cgcatgccag agatcctatt
     5581 tttggcaatc aaatcattcc ggatactgcg attttaagtg ttgttccatt ccatcacggt
     5641 tttggaatgt ttactacact cggatatttg atatgtggat ttcgagtcgt cttaatgtat
     5701 agatttgaag aagaactgtt tctgaggagc cttcaggatt acaagattca aagtgcgctg
     5761 ctggtgccaa ccctattctc cttcttcgcc aaaagcactc tgattgacaa atacgattta
     5821 tctaatttac acgaaattgc ttctggtggc gctcccctct ctaaggaagt cggggaagcg
     5881 gttgccaaga ggttccatct gccaggtatc aggcaaggat atgggctcac tgagactaca
     5941 tcagctattc tgattacacc cgagggggat gataaaccgg gcgcggtcgg taaagttgtt
     6001 ccattttttg aagcgaaggt tgtggatctg gataccggga aaacgctggg cgttaatcaa
     6061 agaggcgaac tgtgtgtgag aggtcctatg attatgtccg gttatgtaaa caatccggaa
     6121 gcgaccaacg ccttgattga caaggatgga tggctacatt ctggagacat agcttactgg
     6181 gacgaggacg aacacttctt catcgttgac cgcctgaagt ctctgattaa gtacaaaggc
     6241 tatcaggtgg ctcccgctga attggaatcc atcttgctcc aacaccccaa catcttcgac
     6301 gcaggtgtcg caggtctgcc cgacgatgac gccggtgaac ttcccgccgc cgttgttgtt
     6361 ttggagcacg gaaagacgat gacggaaaaa gagatcgtgg attacgtcgc cagtcaagta
     6421 acaaccgcga aaaagttgcg cggaggagtt gtgtttgtgg acgaagtacc gaaaggtctt
     6481 accggaaaac tcgacgcaag aaaaatcaga gagatcctca taaaggccaa gaagggcgga
     6541 aagatcgccg tgggttcgga ttataaggac catgacggag actataagga ccatgacctc
     6601 gacgctgcag cagcggatta taaggacgat gacgataagt gagcttgtcc tgctttaatg
     6661 agatatgcga gaagcctatg atcgcatgat atttgctttc aattctgttg tgcacgttgt
     6721 aaaaaacctg agcatgtgta gctcagatcc ttaccgccgg tttcggttca ttctaatgaa
     6781 tatatcaccc gttactatcg tatttttatg aataatattc tccgttcaat ttactgattg
     6841 taccctacta cttatatgta caatattaaa atgaaaacaa tatattgtgc tgaataggtt
     6901 tatagcgaca tctatgatag agcgccacaa taacaaacaa ttgcgtttta ttattacaaa
     6961 tccaatttta aaaaaagcgg cagaaccggt caaacctaaa agactgatta cataaatctt
     7021 attcaaattt caaaagtgcc ccaggggcta gtatctacga cacaccgagc ggcgaactaa
     7081 taacgctcac tgaagggaac tccggttccc cgccggcgcg catgggtgag attccttgaa
     7141 gttgagtatt ggccgtccgc tctaccgaaa gttacgggca ccattcaacc cggtccagca
     7201 cggcggccgg gtaaccgact tgctgccccg agaattatgc agcatttttt tggtgtatgt
     7261 gggccccaaa tgaagtgcag gtcaaacctt gacagtgacg acaaatcgtt gggcgggtcc
     7321 agggcgaatt ttgcgacaac atgtcgaggc tcagcaggac cgct
//
